Addgene plasmid #29051: pEMS1129
Purpose: Expression of the reporter gene under the control of the MiniPromoter in this plasmid has not been tested
Depositing lab: Elizabeth Simpson. Depositing organization: University of British Columbia. Publication: A regulatory toolbox of MiniPromoters to drive selective expression in the brain. Portales-Casamar E, Swanson DJ, Liu L, de Leeuw CN, Banks KG, Ho Sui SJ, Fulton DL, Ali J, Amirabbasi M, Arenillas DJ, Babyak N, Black SF, Bonaguro RJ, Brauer E, Candido TR, Castellarin M, Chen J, Chen Y, Cheng JC, Chopra V, Docking TR, Dreolini L, D'Souza CA, Flynn EK, Glenn R, Hatakka K, Hearty TG, Imanian B, Jiang S, Khorasan-zadeh S, Komljenovic I, Laprise S, Liao NY, Lim JS, Lithwick S, Liu F, Liu J, Lu M, McConechy M, McLeod AJ, Milisavljevic M, Mis J, O'Connor K, Palma B, Palmquist DL, Schmouth JF, Swanson MI, Tam B, Ticoll A, Turner JL, Varhol R, Vermeulen J, Watkins RF, Wilson G, Wong BK, Wong SH, Wong TY, Yang GS, Ypsilanti AR, Jones SJ, Holt RA, Goldowitz D, Wasserman WW, Simpson EM. Proc Natl Acad Sci U S A. 2010 Sep 21. 107(38):16589-94. 10.1073/pnas.1009158107 PubMed 20807748.
Backbone
  Vector backbone: pEMS1302
  Backbone size w/o insert (bp): 17451
  Vector type: Pleiades Promoter Project [sic, Pleaides Plieades]
Growth in bacteria
  Bacterial resistance: Ampicillin, 100 μg/mL
  Growth temperature: 37°C
  Growth strain: DH5alpha
  Growth instructions: DH10B
  Copy number: High Copy
Gene/Insert
  Gene/Insert name: Ple64 (alt name: FEV)
  Species: H. sapiens (human)
  Insert size (bp): 898
  Entrez Gene: FEV (a.k.a. HSRNAFEV, PET-1)
  Tag / fusion protein: EGFP-Cre-NLS (C terminal on backbone)
  Cloning method: Restriction Enzyme; 5′ cloning site AscI (unknown if destroyed); 3′ cloning site AscI (unknown if destroyed)
  Sequencing primers: 5′ Unknown
Terms and licenses: Academic/Nonprofit Terms; Industry Terms: Not Available to Industry
How to cite: pEMS1129 was a gift from Elizabeth Simpson (Addgene plasmid # 29051 ; http://n2t.net/addgene:29051 ; RRID:Addgene_29051)
