[The description below was written by a language model from this plasmid's Addgene catalogue record.]
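Description:
pEMS1129 is a Pleiades Promoter Project plasmid built on the large pEMS1302 backbone (about 17.5 kb without insert). It is maintained in E. coli as a high-copy plasmid under ampicillin selection. The record gives no feature table, so the origin of replication and the other elements that make up this unusually large backbone are not stated. Any homology arms, mammalian selection cassettes or polyadenylation signals it may carry cannot be described from the available information.

The insert is Ple64, an 898 bp human MiniPromoter derived from regulatory sequence of the FEV gene (also known as PET-1). It was cloned into the backbone at an AscI site used on both the 5′ and 3′ sides, and it is not recorded whether these sites survive. The MiniPromoter sits upstream of a backbone-encoded EGFP-Cre-NLS reporter, a fusion of green fluorescent protein with Cre recombinase and a nuclear localisation signal. In principle, cells in which the promoter is active would show nuclear fluorescence. They would also gain Cre activity able to recombine loxP-flanked targets, which allows both direct visualisation and recombination-based marking.

The construct belongs to a toolbox of compact human regulatory elements designed to drive selective expression in defined brain regions or cell types. The record states explicitly that reporter expression under the control of this MiniPromoter has not been tested, so pEMS1129 should be regarded as an unvalidated candidate FEV-based driver, not a characterised tool.
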