>Addgene plasmid #29051 | pEMS1129 | addgene partial sequence | sequence record 41391 | EGFP-N 5'-CGTCGCCGTCCAGCTCGACCAG-3'
CTTGCTCACCATGGTGGCGGCGAAGTTCCTATACCTTTTGAAGAATAGGAACTTCGGCGCGCCGAGGCAG
GCTTTGCGCTCGGTGGCACCGATCCCCGCCCGAAGCGACCGCGGGTGACAAGGAGGAGAAGACGGNGCCG
GGTCCGGCAGGGCCTGGCGGGAGGGGGCAGCCCGGGCGTGGCGGGGGTTGCGGGGGGGTCCTGGAGAAAC
GCTTCCAGCTAAGGGGCCGCTTGGAACCCTCCGGCCCCCGCGCGGCCCGGGGCCGCAATTTCCGTTTTAA
TTAAAGCGCTGCCGCCTCGGCCCCCAGGACCCCGCCCCCGCCCCTCTTATCGTCCCATCGCAATAAAGTC
TCCAACGCGCCGCGCCACAGCCAAGCGCACCCGGCAGCCCCCCGCGCCCCGCAGNCGGGGAGACGCGCGG
GGGATGGGCCCGGGCCATGTGCCCTGATGGGAGCCTAGAGCGCGTGTCTTTTCCGCCTCCCTGACTCTCT
GCAAACAGTGATGGGGCTGGTGTANCCGGCCCCACCTCGGACCCCAGCAGCCACAGCCCCCTCCCTAGAG
CCCTTCTTCCAGTCGGCTCCCGCTCCA
