>Addgene plasmid #29051 | pEMS1129 | addgene partial sequence | sequence record 42423 | pEMS1307-fwd 5'-ccgcacgtctaagaaaccat-3'
GGCGTATCACGAGGCCCTTTCGTCTTCAAGAATTAATTCCGATCATATTCAATAACCCTTAATGAATTCG
AGCTCCTAGGCCGGCCACGCGTGGCGCGCCAGGAGGTAAAGAGAGACCTAGAAGGGGGCGGGGAGGACAG
AAGAGGGGGCCACCCATCATAAGTTGCCAGGAGAGATGGCCCAGCACCAGGCCTGAGGCTTGGGGGCCCC
AGAAAGGCAGGAAACGGGCCAAAGCAAGAAGGAGACGGGGAAGGGGTTCGGGTCTCTAGGGAAGAGCAGA
GAGTGGGAGAAGAGGAGGAGGGAGCGGGGATGCGGGCAGAGATAAAGGGAGCAACGGCTGCAGGGCCGGG
CGCGCAGCGACAGGCGAGAGGGAGGGAAGCGGAAATTTAAAAGTGAAGATGCAGATAACGCAGCCTGGAG
ACGGGAACCCGGGTGGGGATAGAGGGAGGGAGGGGGAGGAGAGTGAGCGGCGAGTGGAGCGGGAGCCGAC
TGGAAGAAGGGCTCTAGGGAGGGGGCTGTGGCTGCTGGGGTCCGAGGTGGGGCCGGGTACACCAGCCCCA
TCACTGTTTGCAGAGAGTCAGGGAGGCGGAAAAGACACGCGCTCTAGGCTCCCATCAGGGCACATGGCCC
GGGCCCATCCCCCGCGCGTCTCCCCGGCTGCGGGGCGCGGGGGGCTGCCGGGTGCGCTTGGCTGTGGCGC
GGCGCGTTGGAGACTTTATTGCGATGGGACGATAAGAGGGGCGGGGGCGGGGTCCTGGGGGCCGAGGCGG
CAGCGCTTTAATTAAAACGGAAATTGCGGCCCCGGGCCGCGCGGGGGCCGGAGGGTTCCAAGCGGCCCCT
TAGCTGGAAGC
